>Addgene plasmid #73491 | 372 pTol2-fli1ep:EGFPDest | depositor full sequence | sequence record 139452 | 372 pTol2-fli1ep:EGFPDest sequence 10651 bps
CCACCTAAATTGTAAGCGTTAATATTTTGTTAAAATTCGCGTTAAATTTTTGTTAAATCAGCTCATTTTT
TAACCAATAGGCCGAAATCGGCAAAATCCCTTATAAATCAAAAGAATAGACCGAGATAGGGT
[37 nt withheld, positions 133-169]
AAAGAACGTGGACTCCAACGTCAAAGG
[49 nt withheld, positions 197-245]
T
[91 nt withheld, positions 247-337]
G
[124 nt withheld, positions 339-462]
CCCATTCGCCATTCAGGCTGCGCAACTGTTGGGAAGGGCGATCGGTGCGGGCCTCTTCGCTATTACGCCA
GCTGGCGAAAGGGGGATGTGCTGCAAGGCGATTAAGTTGGGTAACGCCAGGGTTTTCCCAGTCACGACGT
TGTAAAACGACGGCCAGTGAGCGCGCGTAATACGACTCACTATAGGGCGAATTGGGTACAGGTCATTGCA
CAACACCAGAAATGCCCTCTGATCTGCAAAAGACGTGAATATCTGTTCAGACACCCATATCCACTCTGTT
CCACACAGGTCAGAGGTTTGTCCAGGAGTTCTTGACAGAGGTGTAAAAAGTACTCAAAAATTTTACTCAA
GTGAAAGTACAAGTACTTAGGGAAAATTTTACTCAATTAAAAGTAAAAGTATCTGGCTAGAATCTTACTT
GAGTAAAAGTAAAAAAGTACTCCATTAAAATTGTACTTGAGTATTAAGGAAGTAAAAGTAAAAGCAAGAA
AGAAAACTAGAGATTCTTGTTTAAGCTTTTAATCTCAAAAAACATTAAATGAAATGCATACAAGGTTTTA
TCCTGCTTTAGAACTGTTTGTATTTAATTATCAAACTATAAGACAGACAATCTAATGCCAGTACACGCTA
CTCAAAGTTGTAAAACCTCAGATTTAACTTCAGTAGAAGCTGATTCTCAAAATTGTTAGTGTCAAGCCTA
GCTCTTTTGGGGCTGAAAAGCAATCCTGCAGTGCTGAAAAGCCTCTCACAGGCAGCCGATGCGGGAAGAG
GTGTATTAGTCTTGATAGAGAGGCTGCAAATAGCAGGAAACGTGAGCAGAGACTCCCTGGTGTCTGAAAC
ACAGGCCAGATGGGCCGATAATTCGCCCTTGGAGATCTCATCTTTGACCCATAAACATACACTAAAACCC
AACAGTCAACTTTATCAAATGAAATGAGTGTAATTAACTCAAAATTTACTGAATGTTGATTCTACTCATT
CGAAAAGAGTTTTAAACTCAGTGTTGAAGGTAGTGAGTTCATTAAATACCTCATTACTTCAACTTAACTG
GAGTAAGTTCATGGTACTCACATAGATTAGTTTAGCTCAAATGGTTTGTAGCAGTCGGTTCCCTCAAGCA
GTTTGAGTTGCCTTAACTTTTTGGGTTTTACAGTACTCAGTTGGTTTGAGTTCACTTCACTTATTGGGTT
CAACATGTGCTCAAATTGCATCGTTTAATCAAATAGATTAAGTTCACAGTACTCATTAGGATTAGTTTTT
GAACTTAAATGGTTTGTTGCAGTCGGTTTCCTCAAACGGTTTGAGTTTCCATAACTTTATGGGTTTTTCA
GTGTAGTAAACATATGCATCCACAGATTATAATAGTAACCTGCATGTTTTTTCCTTCACAATTTGACACA
GATACCTCACATGATTGACTTTTAACTGTACACTTTAGTCGACAATGAGAAGGGTGTCTCAATCTATGGG
TATTTCCTGTTCCACACAATCTGGTTTCCTGTCAGGTTTCCTTTTCCTCCTGAAACAAAAGACAGGAATG
CCCTCTGTATAAAATAGCACAGCGCTTTTAATGGGTCTCTGTACATCCCGACCTCATGACGCATCTTCTG
CGGGACAGCTCAATCACGATCAAGTTGGCTTATGAAAACAGTTTTTTGTCCCCCTGTTAAGTTAAAAGCA
CGGTAGCATACATGCATTATTCATCATGCAGCATATTCAGCAGTACAAAAGATGAGCTCTTGACACACCT
CAGCGTAAAATCTCTATTCCAGCGTAATCCTGCGGTTCTGGATGGTTAAGCGAGCCTTGCAAACACGGCC
AATTTATAGCCATGTTGAAAATAGCAGCTTTGTGAGCATTTCGACCTCAATGTACCAAGAATGCGTGCTC
GGTAACTGAAAAAGAGGGGGTGGAGATTTTGGATTTAGAGATGGAATCACATGCACGCTGTATATGCTAT
ATAAAAATAGCAGGCATTTAATGCATGCAAAATATGTTTCGACACTAAACACTACAAGTCGGAAATATAT
CTATTTTTCTTTTTTTAACGAAATGAGACATTTAATGCGCAGTAAATGTAGTCTAACACGCACAATATTC
CTATTATTGTCCATGAAAAATGTGAGGTCRTATGCTACTGATTTAAAGAAAATGTTGAACAGGCACAGCA
CACAAGAGGTATCAGCCTCTCTATATGGTCCATACAGCACCAGGCTCGCTGCGTTCATGTGCATTCAGAG
GCGCGCACACGTGTGGAGCAGACAGACTCGACGCAGCGGGCTTTGCTTTTTATTCATGGAAGCCCATTTT
AGAAGAAGCTCGGGCAGACTCGTCACATTCTTCACTTCACCATAGGTAGATCAAATCAAAGTTATTGGAT
ATAACGGAACAATATTCATCATATTATGRAGATTATTATTAAGACCGAGTGCATTAGACATATTTTGTAT
TTCGATCGTTGGAAAAAGTATATATTTTATTTTAGCCTTAAACTATGGTTAGCCTATATTAATCAGCATA
ATCTGTTATTTCAGACGTTGTATTAATGATTATTTCTAGCACAGCTTTGATGCATCAATGCAATGTTTCT
ACAAACCCGCCTTGTTTAATGTCGGAAAAAAAGCGCAACAAATGTAAAGAGTTGGCAGGCATTCTGTAAA
TATTTCCAGGCAAAAACATGCACAAAGGAAAGAAACACCATTGTTTTGGTGTCTTATCTTCGCTGGACAA
ATATCCTGCTTTGGGTGCCGTAATGAAGGCAGGGCCAGTGACACACACACATACACACACACACATACAC
GCATACACGGCTTCCTTCTCAAGCGCAGTGACTTCACTTCCCAAATTTAGAGGAAAAAAAACCATCCGGC
GAAACTGTCTCTGTCTCTCCGCCACATATCGGGGGCTGGAATTAATTCAGACGCGAAGGGCGAATTATCG
CTAGCGCTACCGGTCGCCACCATGGTGAGCAAGGGCGAGGAGCTGTTCACCGGGGTGGTGCCCATCCTGG
TCGAGCTGGACGGCGACGTAAACGGCCACAAGTTCAGCGTGTCCGGCGAGGGCGAGGGCGATGCCACCTA
CGGCAAGCTGACCCTGAAGTTCATCTGCACCACCGGCAAGCTGCCCGTGCCCTGGCCCACCCTCGTGACC
ACCCTGACCTACGGCGTGCAGTGCTTCAGCCGCTACCCCGACCACATGAAGCAGCACGACTTCTTCAAGT
CCGCCATGCCCGAAGGCTACGTCCAGGAGCGCACCATCTTCTTCAAGGACGACGGCAACTACAAGACCCG
CGCCGAGGTGAAGTTCGAGGGCGACACCCTGGTGAACCGCATCGAGCTGAAGGGCATCGACTTCAAGGAG
GACGGCAACATCCTGGGGCACAAGCTGGAGTACAACTACAACAGCCACAACGTCTATATCATGGCCGACA
AGCAGAAGAACGGCATCAAGGTGAACTTCAAGATCCGCCACAACATCGAGGACGGCAGCGTGCAGCTCGC
CGACCACTACCAGCAGAACACCCCCATCGGCGACGGCCCCGTGCTGCTGCCCGACAACCACTACCTGAGC
ACCCAGTCCGCCCTGAGCAAAGACCCCAACGAGAAGCGCGATCACATGGTCCTGCTGGAGTTCGTGACCG
CCGCCGGGATCACTCTCGGCATGGACGAGCTGTACAAGTCCGGACTCAGATCTCGAATCACAAGTTTGTA
CAAAAAAGCTGAACGAGAAACGTAAAATGATATAAATATCAATATATTAAATTAGATTTTGCATAAAAAA
CAGACTACATAATACTGTAAAACACAACATATCCAGTCACTATGGCGGCCGCATTAGGCACCCCAGGCTT
TACACTTTATGCTTCCGGCTCGTATAATGTGTGGATTTTGAGTTAGGATCCGTCGAGATTTTCAGGAGCT
AAGGAAGCTAAAATGGAGAAAAAAATCACTGGATATACCACCGTTGATATATCCCAATGGCATCGTAAAG
AACATTTTGAGGCATTTCAGTCAGTTGCTCAATGTACCTATAACCAGACCGTTCAGCTGGATATTACGGC
CTTTTTAAAGACCGTAAAGAAAAATAAGCACAAGTTTTATCCGGCCTTTATTCACATTCTTGCCCGCCTG
ATGAATGCTCATCCGGAATTCCGTATGGCAATGAAAGACGGTGAGCTGGTGATATGGGATAGTGTTCACC
CTTGTTACACCGTTTTCCATGAGCAAACTGAAACGTTTTCATCGCTCTGGAGTGAATACCACGACGATTT
CCGGCAGTTTCTACACATATATTCGCAAGATGTGGCGTGTTACGGTGAAAACCTGGCCTATTTCCCTAAA
GGGTTTATTGAGAATATGTTTTTCGTCTCAGCCAATCCCTGGGTGAGTTTCACCAGTTTTGATTTAAACG
TGGCCAATATGGACAACTTCTTCGCCCCCGTTTTCACCATGGGCAAATATTATACGCAAGGCGACAAGGT
GCTGATGCCGCTGGCGATTCAGGTTCATCATGCCGTTTGTGATGGCTTCCATGTCGGCAGAATGCTTAAT
GAATTACAACAGTACTGCGATGAGTGGCAGGGCGGGGCGTAAACGCGTGGATCCGGCTTACTAAAAGCCA
GATAACAGTATGCGTATTTGCGCGCTGATTTTTGCGGTATAAGAATATATACTGATATGTATACCCGAAG
TATGTCAAAAAGAGGTATGCTATGAAGCAGCGTATTACAGTGACAGTTGACAGCGACAGCTATCAGTTGC
TCAAGGCATATATGATGTCAATATCTCCGGTCTGGTAAGCACAACCATGCAGAATGAAGCCCGTCGTCTG
CGTGCCGAACGCTGGAAAGCGGAAAATCAGGAAGGGATGGCTGAGGTCGCCCGGTTTATTGAAATGAACG
GCTCTTTTGCTGACGAGAACAGGGGCTGGTGAAATGCAGTTTAAGGTTTACACCTATAAAAGAGAGAGCC
GTTATCGTCTGTTTGTGGATGTACAGAGTGATATTATTGACACGCCCGGGCGACGGATGGTGATCCCCCT
GGCCAGTGCACGTCTGCTGTCAGATAAAGTCTCCCGTGAACTTTACCCGGTGGTGCATATCGGGGATGAA
AGCTGGCGCATGATGACCACCGATATGGCCAGTGTGCCGGTCTCCGTTATCGGGGAAGAAGTGGCTGATC
TCAGCCACCGCGAAAATGACATCAAAAACGCCATTAACCTGATGTTCTGGGGAATATAAATGTCAGGCTC
CCTTATACACAGCCAGTCTGCAGGTCGACCATAGTGACTGGATATGTTGTGTTTTACAGCATTATGTAGT
CTGTTTTTTATGCAAAATCTAATTTAATATATTGATATTTATATCATTTTACGTTTCTCGTTCAGCTTTC
TTGTACAAAGTGGTGATTCGAGCCTCTAGAACTATAGTGAGTCGTATTACGTAGATCCAGACATGATAAG
ATACATTGATGAGTTTGGACAAACCACAACTAGAATGCAGTGAAAAAAATGCTTTATTTGTGAAATTTGT
GATGCTATTGCTTTATTTGTAACCATTATAAGCTGCAATAAACAAGTTAACAACAACAATTGCATTCATT
TTATGTTTCAGGTTCAGGGGGAGGTGTGGGAGGTTTTTTAATTCGCGGCCGCGGCGCCAATGCATTGGGC
CCTCGAGCATATGAGATCTGTCCCGATCTTTCTCTTCTGTGCTGTCAATTTAGAGTAGTTTTTGAGGTAA
TTTGGGTGCATTCTCTGTAAAAACAACAAATAAATATTTATATTGTATGCAATAAATGTAACAATTACAC
ATACACTCTCTGATTACAGCATTAAAGGGTTAGTTCACCCAAAAATGAAAAGATGTCATTAATGACTCAC
CCTCATGTCGTTCCAAGCCCGTAACACCTCCGTTCATCTTCGGAACACAGTTTAAGATATTTTAGATTTA
GTCCGAGAGCTTTCTGTCCCTCCACTGAAAATGTATGTACGGTATACTGTCCATGTCCAGAAAGGTAATA
AAAACATCAAAGTAGTCCATGTGACATCAGTGGGTTAGGTAGAATTATTTGAAGCATCGAAAATACATTT
TGGTCCAAAAATAACAAAACCTACGACTTTATTCAGCATTGTAGCGTCACTGCGAAGTCGTGAACGCGGA
TTGACAACAGACCCGGAAGAGAATACAATGCCGAATAAAGTCGTAGGTTTTGTTATTTTTGGACCAAAAT
GTATTCGATGCTTCAAAAAATTCTAACTAACCCACTGATGTCACATGGACTACTTTGATGTTTTTATTAC
CTTTCTGGACATGGACAGTATACCGTACATACATTCTCAATGGAGGCACAGAAAGCTCTCGGACTAAATC
TAAAATATCTTAAACTGTGTTCTGAAGATGAACGGAGGTCTTACGGGCTTGGAACGACATGAGGGCGAGT
CATTAATGACATTATTTTCATTTTTGGGTGAACTAACCCTTTAATAAAACTGACATTTGCAGCCAATTGC
ACACTTTATAATGTTAAATACTTGTTGATTTTAGAAATACAGTAGCATTTAGTGACAATCAAACATTAAT
TTTATTTCTGATTATATTGACAAAAACACAGGACTGTAAGGCTGACATGACAGGGTGAATTGATTTCATT
ACATTAGTTTTGATGGTAACACTTTTACAATAAGGTTCGTTAGTTAACTACATTAGTTAACATGAACTAA
TAATGAACTGCACGTATACATGTTAATTTCAACATTTACTAATACTTTATATCTTGTTAACATTAGTTAA
TGCACTGTGAACTAACATGAACAAACAATGAACATCTGTATTTCTATTAACTAACGTTAACAAAGATTAA
CAGATACAGTAACAAATGTATTGCTCATGGTTATTTAATGTTAGTTAATACATGAACTAATCAACCTCAT
TGTAAAGTGTTACCGTTTTGACAATACAACATGTTTGGAAAAAAATTTCTCGCTTGGTTTTCTTGTGTTT
TGCATGAATTCAAACACAATGAGAGCACGGAATGATAATGATTATTCAAAGCTGCAATAGGCGCCAAATT
TCCCGTGGACCTAACGTTACCAATTACAAATGCATTTTAGCATTTTATTACGTGAGCCTTATATTGTCAA
TCGCATGCATTAGTGAAAATAGGCCTACTACACATATAAAAGGCGCGCCATCAACGTCAAAACATGCACA
CCCAAAAAAAAAAAAAAAAAAAAAAAAAAAAACTATCAGTAAAACAAAATACTTAATGTACTTACCTCAA
TATGCTTCCTTAGGTTTGATGGCGAACTTTTGAAGGCCGATATTTCTTTATTAAGCGGGAGACAGAGGAC
ACATTTCATCTTGAATGAATCTTTATTTACACCACTTAAAGAAAAGAATTCGCGAAGATACGGCCACGGG
TGCTCTTGATCCTGTGGCTGATTTTGGACTGTGCTGCTCGCAGCTGCTGATGAATCACATACTTCCTCCA
TTTTCTTCCACTGATTGACTGTTATAATTTCCCTAATTTCCAGGTCAAGGTGCTGTGCATTGTGGTAATA
GATGTGACATGACGTCACTTCCAAAGGACCAATGAACATGTCTGACCAATTTCATATAATGTGAAAACGA
TTTTCATAGGCAGAATAAATAACATTTAAATTAAACTGGGCATCAGCGCAATTCAATTGGTTTGGTAATA
GCAAGGGAAAATAGAATGAAGTGATCTCCAAAAAATAAGTACTTTTTGACTGTAAATAAAATTGTAAGGA
GTAAAAAGTACTTTTTTTTCTAAAAAAATGTAATTAAGTAAAAGTAAAAGTATTGATTTTTAATTGTACT
CAAGTAAAGTAAAAATCCCCAAAAATAATACTTAAGTACAGTAATCAAGTAAAATTACTCAAGTACTTTA
CACCTCTGGTTCTTGACCCCCTACCTTCAGCAAGCCCAGCAGATCCACTAGTTCTAGAGCGGCCGCCACC
GCGGTGGAGCTCCAGCTTTTGTTCCCTTTAGTGAGGGTTAATTGCGCGCTTGGCGTAATCATGGTCATAG
CTGTTTCCTGTGTGAAATTGTTATCCGCTCACAATTCCACACAACATACGAGCCGGAAGCATAAAGTGTA
AAGCCTGGGGTGCCTAATGAGTGAGCTAACTCACATTAATTGCGTTGCGCTCACTGCCCGCTTTCCAGTC
GGGAAACCTGTCGTGCCAGCTGCATTAATGAATCGGCCAACGCGCGGGGAGAGGCGGTTTGCGTATTGGG
CGCTCTTCCGCTTCCTCGCTCACTGACTCGCTGCGCTCGGTCGTTCGGCTGCGGCGAGCGGTATCAGCTC
ACTCAAAGGCGGTAATACGGTTATCCACAGAATCAGGGGATAACGCAGGAAAGAACATGTGAGCAAAAGG
CCAGCAAAAGGCCAGGAACCGTAAAAAGGCCGCGTTGCTGGCGTTTTTCCATAGGCTCCGCCCCCCTGAC
GAGCATCACAAAAATCGACGCTCAAGTCAGAGGTGGCGAAACCCGACAGGACTATAAAGATACCAGGCGT
TTCCCCCTGGAAGCTCCCTCGTGCGCTCTCCTGTTCCGACCCTGCCGCTTACCGGATACCTGTCCGCCTT
TCTCCCTTCGGGAAGCGTGGCGCTTTCTCATAGCTCACGCTGTAGGTATCTCAGTTCGGTGTAGGTCGTT
CGCTCCAAGCTGGGCTGTGTGCACGAACCCCCCGTTCAGCCCGACCGCTGCGCCTTATCCGGTAACTATC
GTCTTGAGTCCAACCCGGTAAGACACGACTTATCGCCACTGGCAGCAGCCACTGGTAACAGGATTAGCAG
AGCGAGGTATGTAGGCGGTGCTACAGAGTTCTTGAAGTGGTGGCCTAACTACGGCTACACTAGAAGGACA
GTATTTGGTATCTGCGCTCTGCTGAAGCCAGTTACCTTCGGAAAAAGAGTTGGTAGCTCTTGATCCGGCA
AACAAACCACCGCTGGTAGCGGTGGTTTTTTTGTTTGCAAGCAGCAGATTACGCGCAGAAAAAAAGGATC
TCAAGAAGATCCTTTGATCTTTTCTACGGGGTCTGACGCTCAGTGGAACGAAAACTCACGTTAAGGGATT
TTGGTCATGAGATTATCAAAAAGGATCTTCACCTAGATCCTTTTAAATTAAAAATGAAGTTTTAAATCAA
TCTAAAGTATATATGAGTAAACTTGGTCTGACAGTTACCAATGCTTAATCAGTGAGGCACCTATCTCAGC
GATCTGTCTATTTCGTTCATCCATAGTTGCCTGACTCCCCGTCGTGTAGATAACTACGATACGGGAGGGC
TTACCATCTGGCCCCAGTGCTGCAATGATACCGCGAGACCCACGCTCACCGGCTCCAGATTTATCAGCAA
TAAACCAGCCAGCCGGAAGGGCCGAGCGCAGAAGTGGTCCTGCAACTTTATCCGCCTCCATCCAGTCTAT
TAATTGTTGCCGGGAAGCTAGAGTAAGTAGTTCGCCAGTTAATAGTTTGCGCAACGTTGTTGCCATTGCT
ACAGGCATCGTGGTGTCACGCTCGTCGTTTGGTATGGCTTCATTCAGCTCCGGTTCCCAACGATCAAGGC
GAGTTACATGATCCCCCATGTTGTGCAAAAAAGCGGTTAGCTCCTTCGGTCCTCCGATCGTTGTCAGAAG
TAAGTTGGCCGCAGTGTTATCACTCATGGTTATGGCAGCACTGCATAATTCTCTTACTGTCATGCCATCC
GTAAGATGCTTTTCTGTGACTGGTGAGTACTCAACCAAGTCATTCTGAGAATAGTGTATGCGGCGACCGA
GTTGCTCTTGCCCGGCGTCAATACGGGATAATACCGCGCCACATAGCAGAACTTTAAAAGTGCTCATCAT
TGGAAAACGTTCTTCGGGGCGAAAACTCTCAAGGATCTTACCGCTGTTGAGATCCAGTTCGATGTAACCC
ACTCGTGCACCCAACTGATCTTCAGCATCTTTTACTTTCACCAGCGTTTCTGGGTGAGCAAAAACAGGAA
GGCAAAATGCCGCAAAAAAGGGAATAAGGGCGACACGGAAATGTTGAATACTCATACTCTTCCTTTTTCA
ATATTATTGAAGCATTTATCAGGGTTATTGTCTCATGAGCGGATACATATTTGAATGTATTTAGAAAAAT
AAACAAATAGGGGTTCCGCGCACATTTCCCCGAAAAGTG
Features (pLannotate 1.2.2; 24 found; start..end, strand, type, name):
     34..462     -  rep_origin     f1 ori (sequence partly withheld): f1 bacteriophage origin of replication; arrow indicates direction of (+) strand synthesis
    467..622     -  CDS            lacZα (fragment): LacZα fragment of β-galactosidase; lacZ fragment
    630..648     +  promoter       T7 promoter: promoter for bacteriophage T7 RNA polymerase
   3424..4140    +  CDS            EGFP: EGFP is a basic (constitutively fluorescent) green fluorescent protein published in 1996, derived from Aequorea victoria. It is reported to be a rapidly-maturing weak dimer with moderate acid sensitivity.
   4141..4158    +  misc_feature   MCS (fragment): multiple cloning site
   4162..4286    +  protein_bind   attR1: mutant version of attR; recombination site for the Gateway® LR reaction LR Clonase™
   4311..4341    +  promoter       lac UV5 promoter: E. coli lac promoter with an "up" mutation
   4365..4394    +  promoter       cat promoter (fragment): promoter of the E. coli cat gene encoding chloramphenicol acetyltransferase
   4395..5054    +  CDS            CmR: chloramphenicol acetyltransferase; cat; confers resistance to chloramphenicol
   5233..5391    +  CDS            ccdA (fragment): CCDA_ECO57 - Also known as H, letA. Experimental evidence at protein level: Swiss-Prot protein existence level 1. Antitoxin component of a type II toxin-antitoxin (TA) system which inhibits the post-segregational killing (PSK) of plasmid-free cells, also referred to as a plasmid addiction system. Binds to and blocks the activity of CcdB; will also remove bound CcdB protein from the CcdB-GyrA complex by forming a CcdA-CcdB complex, a process termed rejuvenation. Functions as a transcriptional corepressor for the ccdAB operon, repression also requires CcdB (By similarity). From Escherichia coli
   5396..5698    +  CDS            ccdB: CCDB_ECOLI - Also known as G, letB, letD. Experimental evidence at protein level: Swiss-Prot protein existence level 1. Toxic component of a type II toxin-antitoxin (TA) system, functioning in plasmid maintainence. Responsible for the post- segregational killing (PSK) of plasmid-free cells, also referred to as a plasmid addiction system. Half-life of over 2 hours. Cell killing by CcdB is accompanied by filamentation, defects in chromosome and plasmid segregation, defects in cell division, formation of anucleate cells, decreased DNA synthesis and plasmid loss. Interferes with the activity of DN
   5742..5863    -  protein_bind   attR3: mutant version of attR; recombination site for the Gateway® LR reaction LR Clonase™
   5845..5865    -  protein_bind   attB2: mutant version of attB; core recombination site for the Gateway® BP reaction BP Clonase™
   5884..5901    -  promoter       T7 promoter (fragment): promoter for bacteriophage T7 RNA polymerase
   5906..6040    -  polyA_signal   SV40 poly(A) signal: SV40 polyadenylation signal
   8414..8454    -  misc_feature   MCS (fragment): pBluescript multiple cloning site
   8467..8485    -  promoter       T3 promoter: promoter for bacteriophage T3 RNA polymerase
   8530..8546    -  protein_bind   lac operator: The lac repressor binds to the lac operator to inhibit transcription in E. coli. This inhibition can be relieved by adding lactose or isopropyl-β-D-thiogalactopyranoside (IPTG). lac repressor encoded by lacI
   8554..8584    -  promoter       lac promoter: promoter for the E. coli lac operon
   8599..8620    -  protein_bind   CAP binding site: CAP binding activates transcription in the presence of cAMP. E. coli catabolite activator protein
   8633..8725    -  CDS            lacI (fragment): lac repressor; lacI; The lac repressor binds to the lac operator to inhibit transcription in E. coli. This inhibition can be relieved by adding lactose or isopropyl-β-D-thiogalactopyranoside (IPTG).
   8908..9496    -  rep_origin     ori: high-copy-number ColE1/pMB1/pBR322/pUC origin of replication
   9667..10527   -  CDS            AmpR: β-lactamase; bla; confers resistance to ampicillin, carbenicillin, and related antibiotics
  10528..10632   -  promoter       AmpR promoter: bla
