[The description below was written by a language model from this plasmid's Addgene catalogue record and pLannotate feature annotations shown in this document.]
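Description:
372 pTol2-fli1ep:EGFPDest is a Gateway destination vector for Tol2 transposon-mediated transgenesis in zebrafish, built on a pBluescript backbone. It is propagated in E. coli from a high-copy ColE1/pUC-type origin and also retains an f1 phage origin, lacZα and lac regulatory remnants, and flanking T7 and T3 promoters from the parent phagemid. Ampicillin resistance is carried on the backbone and chloramphenicol resistance lies within the Gateway cassette. Because that cassette also encodes the CcdB gyrase toxin, the unrecombined plasmid has to be maintained in a ccdB-tolerant strain.

The payload places the fli1ep element upstream of an EGFP coding sequence, followed by a short polylinker remnant, the attR1/attR2 cassette (CmR and ccdB) and an SV40 late polyadenylation signal. The automated annotation labels the downstream site attR3 with an overlapping attB2 core, but the catalogue entry describes it as attR2. An LR recombination with an entry clone swaps the CmR-ccdB cassette for a gene of interest, and the loss of ccdB provides counter-selection for recombinants in ordinary strains. With EGFP positioned directly before attR1, the layout is consistent with producing N-terminal EGFP fusions expressed under fli1ep, although the record does not explicitly state the reading-frame design.

The feature table does not annotate the fli1ep element or the Tol2 arms. These presumably lie in the large unannotated stretches upstream of EGFP and downstream of the poly(A) signal. Tol2 ends allow transposase-driven integration of the cassette into the genome, which fits the associated publication's focus on Gateway-compatible tools for analysing gene function in zebrafish.
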