Addgene plasmid #73491: 372 pTol2-fli1ep:EGFPDest
Purpose: Tol2 vector with fli1ep element upstream of EGFP, attR1/R2 cassette, and late SV40 pA signal
Depositing lab: Nathan Lawson. Depositing organization: University of Massachusetts, Worcester. Publication: Gateway compatible vectors for analysis of gene function in the zebrafish. Villefranc JA, Amigo J, Lawson ND. Dev Dyn. 2007 Nov . 236(11):3077-87. 10.1002/dvdy.21354 PubMed 17948311.
Backbone
  Vector backbone: pBluescript
Growth in bacteria
  Bacterial resistance: Chloramphenicol and Ampicillin, 25 & 100 μg/mL
  Growth temperature: 37°C
  Growth strain: ccdB Survival
  Copy number: High Copy
Gene/Insert
  Gene/Insert name: fli1ep:EGFP-attR1-attR2
  Species: Synthetic
Terms and licenses: Academic/Nonprofit Terms; Industry Terms: Not Available to Industry
How to cite: 372 pTol2-fli1ep:EGFPDest was a gift from Nathan Lawson (Addgene plasmid # 73491 ; http://n2t.net/addgene:73491 ; RRID:Addgene_73491)
