>Addgene plasmid #73491 | 372 pTol2-fli1ep:EGFPDest | addgene partial sequence | sequence record 139451 | Tol2-F 5'-CAATCCTGCAGTGCTGAAAA-3'
TCTTGATAGAGAGGCTGCAAATAGCAGGAAACGTGAGCAGAGACTCCCTGGTGTCTGAAACACAGGCCAG
ATGGGCCGATAATTCGCCCTTGGAGATCTCATCTTTGACCCATAAACATACACTAAAACCCAACAGTCAA
CTTTATCAAATGAAATGAGTGTAATTAACTCAAAATTTACTGAATGTTGATTCTACTCATTCGAAAAGAG
TTTTAAACTCAGTGTTGAAGGTAGTGAGTTCATTAAATACCTCATTACTTCAACTTAACTGGAGTAAGTT
CATGGTACTCACATAGATTAGTTTAGCTCAAATGGTTTGTAGCAGTCGGTTCCCTCAAGCAGTTTGAGTT
GCCTTAACTTTTTGGGTTTTACAGTACTCAGTTGGTTTGAGTTCACTTCACTTATTGGGTTCAACATGTG
CTCAAATTGCATCGTTTAATCAAATAGATTAAGTTCACAGTACTCATTAGGATTAGTTTTTGAACTTAAA
TGGTTTGTTGCAGTCGGTTTCCTCAAACGGTTTGAGTTTCCATAACTTTATGGGTTTTTCAGTGTAGTAA
ACATATGCATCCACAGATTATAATAGTAACCTGCATGTTTTTTCCTTCACAATTTGACACAGATACCTCA
CATGATTGACTTTTAACTGTACACTTTAGTCGACAATGAGAAGGGTGTCTCAATCTATGGGTATTTCCTG
TTCCACACAATCTGGTTTCCTGTCAGGTTTCCTTTTCCTCCTGAAACAAAAGACAGGAATGCCCTCTGTA
TAAA
