>Addgene plasmid #73491 | 372 pTol2-fli1ep:EGFPDest | addgene partial sequence | sequence record 139493 | CAT-R 5'-GCAACTGACTGAAATGCCTC-3'
AGTGATTTTTTTCTCCATTTTAGCTTCCTTAGCTCCTGAAAATCTCGACGGATCCTAACTCAAAATCCAC
ACATTATACGAGCCGGAAGCATAAAGTGTAAAGCCTGGGGTGCCTAATGCGGCCGCCATAGTGACTGGAT
ATGTTGTGTTTTACAGTATTATGTAGTCTGTTTTTTATGCAAAATCTAATTTAATATATTGATATTTATA
TCATTTTACGTTTCTCGTTCAGCTTTTTTGTACAAACTTGTGATTCGAGATCTGAGTCCGGACTTGTACA
GCTCGTCCATGCCGAGAGTGATCCCGGCGGCGGTCACGAACTCCAGCAGGACCATGTGATCGCGCTTCTC
GTTGGGGTCTTTGCTCAGGGCGGACTGGGTGCTCAGGTAGTGGTTGTCGGGCAGCAGCACGGGGCCGTCG
CCGATGGGGGTGTTCTGCTGGTAGTGGTCGGCGAGCTGCACGCTGCCGTCCTCGATGTTGTGGCGGATCT
TGAAGTTCACCTTGATGCCGTTCTTCTGCTTGTCGGCCATGATATAGACGTTGTGGCTGTTGTAGTTGTA
CTCCAGCTTGTGCCCCAGGATGTTGCCGTCCTCCTTGAAGTCGATGCCCTTCAGCTCGATGCGGTTCACC
AGGGTGTCGCCCTCGAACTTCACC
